Addgene plasmid #164849: pVG97
Purpose: Plasmid for replacement of PEST sequence in strains with pr-yEVenus-PEST-ADH1t construct
Depositing lab: Sahand Jamal Rahi. Depositing organization: Swiss Federal Institute of Technology (EPFL). Publication: Multidimensional characterization of inducible promoters and a highly light-sensitive LOV-transcription factor. Gligorovski V, Sadeghi A, Rahi SJ. Nat Commun. 2023 Jun 27;14(1):3810. doi: 10.1038/s41467-023-38959-8. PubMed 37369667.
Backbone
  Vector backbone: pRS410
  Vector type: Yeast Expression
  Selectable markers: Neomycin (select with G418)
Growth in bacteria
  Bacterial resistance: Ampicillin, 100 μg/mL
  Growth temperature: 37°C
  Growth strain: DH5alpha
  Copy number: High Copy
Gene/Insert
  Gene/Insert name: Part of URA3 5' UTR and yEVenus with stop codon for recombination with pr-yEVenus-PEST-ADH1t:URA
  Species: S. cerevisiae (budding yeast)
  Cloning method: Restriction Enzyme; 5′ cloning site Unknown (unknown if destroyed); 3′ cloning site Unknown (unknown if destroyed)
  Sequencing primers: 5′ Unknown
Terms and licenses: Academic/Nonprofit Terms; Industry Terms: Not Available to Industry
Depositor comments: Please visit https://www.biorxiv.org/content/10.1101/2020.08.16.253310v2 for bioRxiv preprint.
How to cite: pVG97 was a gift from Sahand Jamal Rahi (Addgene plasmid # 164849 ; http://n2t.net/addgene:164849 ; RRID:Addgene_164849)
