[The description below was written by a language model from this plasmid's Addgene catalogue record and pLannotate feature annotations shown in this document.]
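Description:
pVG97 is a 5.7 kb yeast integrating-type plasmid built on the pRS410 backbone and designed as a recombination donor for Saccharomyces cerevisiae strains that already carry a promoter-yEVenus-PEST-ADH1 terminator reporter integrated at URA3. It is propagated in E. coli through a high-copy ColE1/pUC-type origin with ampicillin resistance (AmpR with its own promoter). It also retains the usual pBluescript-derived elements: an f1 origin, lac promoter/operator and lacZα remnants, and flanking T3 and T7 promoters around the cloning site. No yeast replication origin or centromere is annotated, which fits a plasmid intended to act by integration. Selection in yeast is through the kanMX cassette, which confers G418 resistance.

The insert consists of a fragment of the URA3 5' region (annotated as a partial URA3 promoter, in reverse orientation relative to the fluorescent protein), followed by a partial yellow fluorescent protein coding sequence and the ADH1 terminator. The automated annotation labels the fluorescent protein fragment as SEYFP, but the catalogue entry identifies it as yEVenus ending in a stop codon. No promoter driving the fluorescent protein is annotated or described, so the fragment appears to serve as homology rather than as an expression unit. According to the record, these homologous segments recombine with the resident reporter locus so that the PEST degradation tag is replaced, with the Venus reading frame ending directly at a stop codon. This would convert a destabilised, rapidly turned-over reporter into a stable one under the same promoter, which is useful when characterising inducible promoters. The cloning sites are not recorded. The two sequence records are the same length and carry the same features in opposite orientation.
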