Features (pLannotate 1.2.2; 19 found; start..end, strand, type, name):
    137..186     +  misc_feature   bom (fragment): basis of mobility region from pBR322
    249..1605    -  gene           kanMX: yeast selectable marker conferring kanamycin resistance (Wach et al., 1994)
   1670..1721    +  misc_feature   bom (fragment): basis of mobility region from pBR322
   1749..2177    -  rep_origin     f1 ori (sequence partly withheld): f1 bacteriophage origin of replication; arrow indicates direction of (+) strand synthesis
   2181..2336    -  CDS            lacZα (fragment): LacZα fragment of β-galactosidase; lacZ fragment
   2344..2362    +  promoter       T7 promoter: promoter for bacteriophage T7 RNA polymerase
   2393..2580    -  terminator     ADH1 terminator: S. cerevisiae ADH1; transcription terminator for the S. cerevisiae alcohol dehydrogenase 1 (ADH1) gene
   2605..3006    -  CDS            SEYFP (fragment): SEYFP is a basic (constitutively fluorescent) yellow fluorescent protein published in 2002, derived from Aequorea victoria. It has moderate acid sensitivity.
   3213..3391    +  promoter       URA3 promoter (fragment): S. cerevisiae URA3
   3392..3416    -  misc_feature   MCS (fragment): pBluescript multiple cloning site
   3429..3447    -  promoter       T3 promoter: promoter for bacteriophage T3 RNA polymerase
   3492..3508    -  protein_bind   lac operator: The lac repressor binds to the lac operator to inhibit transcription in E. coli. This inhibition can be relieved by adding lactose or isopropyl-β-D-thiogalactopyranoside (IPTG). lac repressor encoded by lacI
   3516..3546    -  promoter       lac promoter: promoter for the E. coli lac operon
   3561..3582    -  protein_bind   CAP binding site: CAP binding activates transcription in the presence of cAMP. E. coli catabolite activator protein
   3595..3687    -  CDS            lacI (fragment): lac repressor; lacI; The lac repressor binds to the lac operator to inhibit transcription in E. coli. This inhibition can be relieved by adding lactose or isopropyl-β-D-thiogalactopyranoside (IPTG).
   3870..4458    -  rep_origin     ori: high-copy-number ColE1/pMB1/pBR322/pUC origin of replication
   4629..5489    -  CDS            AmpR: β-lactamase; bla; confers resistance to ampicillin, carbenicillin, and related antibiotics
   5490..5594    -  promoter       AmpR promoter: bla
   5689..35      +  CDS            rop (fragment) (across the origin): Rop protein, which maintains plasmids at low copy number; rop
>Addgene plasmid #164849 | pVG97 | depositor full sequence | sequence record 320198 | pVG97 sequence 5689 bps
TCGCGCGTTTCGGTGATGACGGTGAAAACCTCTGACACATGCAGCTCCCGGAGACGGTCACAGCTTGTCT
GTAAGCGGATGCCGGGAGCAGACAAGCCCGTCAGGGCGCGTCAGCGGGTGTTGGCGGGTGTCGGGGCTGG
CTTAACTATGCGGCATCAGAGCAGATTGTACTGAGAGTGCACCATAATCATCGATGAATTCGAGCTCGTT
TTCGACACTGGATGGCGGCGTTAGTATCGAATCGACAGCAGTATAGCGACCAGCATTCACATACGATTGA
CGCATGATATTACTTTCTGCGCACTTAACTTCGCATCTGGGCAGATGATGTCGAGGCGAAAAAAAATATA
AATCACGCTAACATTTGATTAAAATAGAACAACTACAATATAAAAAAACTATACAAATGACAAGTTCTTG
AAAACAAGAATCTTTTTATTGTCAGTACTGATTAGAAAAACTCATCGAGCATCAAATGAAACTGCAATTT
ATTCATATCAGGATTATCAATACCATATTTTTGAAAAAGCCGTTTCTGTAATGAAGGAGAAAACTCACCG
AGGCAGTTCCATAGGATGGCAAGATCCTGGTATCGGTCTGCGATTCCGACTCGTCCAACATCAATACAAC
CTATTAATTTCCCCTCGTCAAAAATAAGGTTATCAAGTGAGAAATCACCATGAGTGACGACTGAATCCGG
TGAGAATGGCAAAAGCTTATGCATTTCTTTCCAGACTTGTTCAACAGGCCAGCCATTACGCTCGTCATCA
AAATCACTCGCATCAACCAAACCGTTATTCATTCGTGATTGCGCCTGAGCGAGACGAAATACGCGATCGC
TGTTAAAAGGACAATTACAAACAGGAATCGAATGCAACCGGCGCAGGAACACTGCCAGCGCATCAACAAT
ATTTTCACCTGAATCAGGATATTCTTCTAATACCTGGAATGCTGTTTTGCCGGGGATCGCAGTGGTGAGT
AACCATGCATCATCAGGAGTACGGATAAAATGCTTGATGGTCGGAAGAGGCATAAATTCCGTCAGCCAGT
TTAGTCTGACCATCTCATCTGTAACATCATTGGCAACGCTACCTTTGCCATGTTTCAGAAACAACTCTGG
CGCATCGGGCTTCCCATACAATCGATAGATTGTCGCACCTGATTGCCCGACATTATCGCGAGCCCATTTA
TACCCATATAAATCAGCATCCATGTTGGAATTTAATCGCGGCCTCGAAACGTGAGTCTTTTCCTTACCCA
TGGTTGTTTATGTTCGGATGTGATGTGAGAACTGTATCCTAGCAAGATTTTAAAAGGAAGTATATGAAAG
AAGAACCTCAGTGGCAAATCCTAACCTTTTATATTTCTCTACAGGGGCGCGGCGTGGGGACAATTCAACG
CGTCTGTGAGGGGAGCGTTTCCCTGCTCGCAGGTCTGCAGCGAGGAGCCGTAATTTTTGCTTCGCGCCGT
GCGGCCATCAAAATGTATGGATGCAAATGATTATACATGGGGATGTATGGGCTAAATGTACGGGCGACAG
TCACATCATGCCCCTGAGCTGCGCACGTCAAGACTGTCAAGGAGGGTATTCTGGGCCTCCATGTCGCTGG
CCGGGTGACCCGGCGGGGACGAGGCAAGCTAAACAGATCTGGCGCGCCTTAATTAACCCTATGCGGTGTG
AAATACCGCACAGATGCGTAAGGAGAAAATACCGCATCAGGAAATTGTAAGCGTTAATATTTTGTTAAAA
TTCGCGTTAAATTTTTGTTAAATCAGCTCATTTTTTAACCAATAGGCCGAAATCGGCAAAATCCCTTATA
AATCAAAAGAATAGACCGAGATAGGGT
[37 nt withheld, positions 1848-1884]
AAAGAACGTGGACTCCAACGTCAAAGG
[49 nt withheld, positions 1912-1960]
T
[91 nt withheld, positions 1962-2052]
G
[124 nt withheld, positions 2054-2177]
CCATTCGCCATTCAGGCTGCGCAACTGTTGGGAAGGGCGATCGGTGCGGGCCTCTTCGCTATTACGCCAG
CTGGCGAAAGGGGGATGTGCTGCAAGGCGATTAAGTTGGGTAACGCCAGGGTTTTCCCAGTCACGACGTT
GTAAAACGACGGCCAGTGAGCGCGCGTAATACGACTCACTATAGGGCGAATTGGGTACCATCCCTAGCGG
ATCTGCCGGTAGAGGTGTGGTCAATAAGAGCGACCTCATACTATACCTGAGAAAGCAACCTGACCTACAG
GAAAGAGTTACTCAAGAATAAGAATTTTCGTTTTAAAACCTAAGAGTCACTTTAAAATTTGTATACACTT
ATTTTTTTTATAACTTATTTAATAATAAAAATCATAAATCATAAGAAATTCGCTTATTTAGAAGTGGCGG
GTACCTATTTGTACAATTCATCAATACCATGGGTAATACCAGCAGCAGTAACAAATTCTAACAAGACCAT
GTGGTCTCTCTTTTCGTTTGGATCTTTGGATAAGGCAGATTGATAGGATAAGTAATGGTTGTCTGGTAAC
AAGACTGGACCATCACCAATTGGAGTATTTTGTTGATAATGGTCAGCTAATTGAACACCACCATCTTCAA
TGTTGTGTCTAATTTTGAAGTTAGCTTTGATACCATTCTTTTGTTTGTCAGCAGTGATGTAAACATTGTG
AGAGTTATAGTTGTATTCCAATTTGTGACCTAAAATGTTACCATCTTCTTTAAAATCAATACCTTTTAAT
TCGATTCTATTAACTAAGGTATCACCTTCAAACTTGACTTCAGCGCTACTGCGCCAATTGATGACAATAC
AGACGATGATAACAAACCGAAGTTATCTGATGTAGAAAAGGATTAAAGATGCTAAGAGATAGTGATGATA
TTTCATAAATAATGTAATTCTATATATGTTAATTACCTTTTTTGCGAGGCATATTTATGGTGAAGGATAA
GTTTTGACCATCAAAGAAGGTTAATGTGGCTGTGGTTTCAGGGTCCATAAAGCTTTTCAATTCATCTTTT
TTTTTTTTGTTCTTTTTTTTGATTCCGGTTTCTTTGAAATTTTTTTGATTCGGTAATCTCCGAGCAGAAG
GAAGAACGAAGGAAGGAGCACAGACTTAGATTGGTATATATACGCATATGTGGTGTTGAAGAAACATGAA
ATTGCCCAGTATTCTTAACCCAACAGCGGCCGCCACCGCGGTGGAGCTCCAGCTTTTGTTCCCTTTAGTG
AGGGTTAATTGCGCGCTTGGCGTAATCATGGTCATAGCTGTTTCCTGTGTGAAATTGTTATCCGCTCACA
ATTCCACACAACATACGAGCCGGAAGCATAAAGTGTAAAGCCTGGGGTGCCTAATGAGTGAGCTAACTCA
CATTAATTGCGTTGCGCTCACTGCCCGCTTTCCAGTCGGGAAACCTGTCGTGCCAGCTGCATTAATGAAT
CGGCCAACGCGCGGGGAGAGGCGGTTTGCGTATTGGGCGCTCTTCCGCTTCCTCGCTCACTGACTCGCTG
CGCTCGGTCGTTCGGCTGCGGCGAGCGGTATCAGCTCACTCAAAGGCGGTAATACGGTTATCCACAGAAT
CAGGGGATAACGCAGGAAAGAACATGTGAGCAAAAGGCCAGCAAAAGGCCAGGAACCGTAAAAAGGCCGC
GTTGCTGGCGTTTTTCCATAGGCTCCGCCCCCCTGACGAGCATCACAAAAATCGACGCTCAAGTCAGAGG
TGGCGAAACCCGACAGGACTATAAAGATACCAGGCGTTTCCCCCTGGAAGCTCCCTCGTGCGCTCTCCTG
TTCCGACCCTGCCGCTTACCGGATACCTGTCCGCCTTTCTCCCTTCGGGAAGCGTGGCGCTTTCTCATAG
CTCACGCTGTAGGTATCTCAGTTCGGTGTAGGTCGTTCGCTCCAAGCTGGGCTGTGTGCACGAACCCCCC
GTTCAGCCCGACCGCTGCGCCTTATCCGGTAACTATCGTCTTGAGTCCAACCCGGTAAGACACGACTTAT
CGCCACTGGCAGCAGCCACTGGTAACAGGATTAGCAGAGCGAGGTATGTAGGCGGTGCTACAGAGTTCTT
GAAGTGGTGGCCTAACTACGGCTACACTAGAAGGACAGTATTTGGTATCTGCGCTCTGCTGAAGCCAGTT
ACCTTCGGAAAAAGAGTTGGTAGCTCTTGATCCGGCAAACAAACCACCGCTGGTAGCGGTGGTTTTTTTG
TTTGCAAGCAGCAGATTACGCGCAGAAAAAAAGGATCTCAAGAAGATCCTTTGATCTTTTCTACGGGGTC
TGACGCTCAGTGGAACGAAAACTCACGTTAAGGGATTTTGGTCATGAGATTATCAAAAAGGATCTTCACC
TAGATCCTTTTAAATTAAAAATGAAGTTTTAAATCAATCTAAAGTATATATGAGTAAACTTGGTCTGACA
GTTACCAATGCTTAATCAGTGAGGCACCTATCTCAGCGATCTGTCTATTTCGTTCATCCATAGTTGCCTG
ACTCCCCGTCGTGTAGATAACTACGATACGGGAGGGCTTACCATCTGGCCCCAGTGCTGCAATGATACCG
CGAGACCCACGCTCACCGGCTCCAGATTTATCAGCAATAAACCAGCCAGCCGGAAGGGCCGAGCGCAGAA
GTGGTCCTGCAACTTTATCCGCCTCCATCCAGTCTATTAATTGTTGCCGGGAAGCTAGAGTAAGTAGTTC
GCCAGTTAATAGTTTGCGCAACGTTGTTGCCATTGCTACAGGCATCGTGGTGTCACGCTCGTCGTTTGGT
ATGGCTTCATTCAGCTCCGGTTCCCAACGATCAAGGCGAGTTACATGATCCCCCATGTTGTGCAAAAAAG
CGGTTAGCTCCTTCGGTCCTCCGATCGTTGTCAGAAGTAAGTTGGCCGCAGTGTTATCACTCATGGTTAT
GGCAGCACTGCATAATTCTCTTACTGTCATGCCATCCGTAAGATGCTTTTCTGTGACTGGTGAGTACTCA
ACCAAGTCATTCTGAGAATAGTGTATGCGGCGACCGAGTTGCTCTTGCCCGGCGTCAATACGGGATAATA
CCGCGCCACATAGCAGAACTTTAAAAGTGCTCATCATTGGAAAACGTTCTTCGGGGCGAAAACTCTCAAG
GATCTTACCGCTGTTGAGATCCAGTTCGATGTAACCCACTCGTGCACCCAACTGATCTTCAGCATCTTTT
ACTTTCACCAGCGTTTCTGGGTGAGCAAAAACAGGAAGGCAAAATGCCGCAAAAAAGGGAATAAGGGCGA
CACGGAAATGTTGAATACTCATACTCTTCCTTTTTCAATATTATTGAAGCATTTATCAGGGTTATTGTCT
CATGAGCGGATACATATTTGAATGTATTTAGAAAAATAAACAAATAGGGGTTCCGCGCACATTTCCCCGA
AAAGTGCCACCTGACGTCTAAGAAACCATTATTATCATGACATTAACCTATAAAAATAGGCGTATCACGA
GGCCCTTTCGTC
