Features (pLannotate 1.2.2; 19 found; start..end, strand, type, name):
      1..22      +  protein_bind   CAP binding site: CAP binding activates transcription in the presence of cAMP. E. coli catabolite activator protein
     37..67      +  promoter       lac promoter: promoter for the E. coli lac operon
     75..91      +  protein_bind   lac operator: The lac repressor binds to the lac operator to inhibit transcription in E. coli. This inhibition can be relieved by adding lactose or isopropyl-β-D-thiogalactopyranoside (IPTG). lac repressor encoded by lacI
    136..154     +  promoter       T3 promoter: promoter for bacteriophage T3 RNA polymerase
    167..191     +  misc_feature   MCS (fragment): pBluescript multiple cloning site
    192..370     -  promoter       URA3 promoter (fragment): S. cerevisiae URA3
    577..978     +  CDS            SEYFP (fragment): SEYFP is a basic (constitutively fluorescent) yellow fluorescent protein published in 2002, derived from Aequorea victoria. It has moderate acid sensitivity.
   1003..1190    +  terminator     ADH1 terminator: S. cerevisiae ADH1; transcription terminator for the S. cerevisiae alcohol dehydrogenase 1 (ADH1) gene
   1221..1239    -  promoter       T7 promoter: promoter for bacteriophage T7 RNA polymerase
   1247..1402    +  CDS            lacZα (fragment): LacZα fragment of β-galactosidase; lacZ fragment
   1406..1834    +  rep_origin     f1 ori (sequence partly withheld): f1 bacteriophage origin of replication; arrow indicates direction of (+) strand synthesis
   1862..1913    -  misc_feature   bom (fragment): basis of mobility region from pBR322
   1978..3334    +  gene           kanMX: yeast selectable marker conferring kanamycin resistance (Wach et al., 1994)
   3397..3446    -  misc_feature   bom (fragment): basis of mobility region from pBR322
   3548..3583    -  CDS            rop (fragment): Rop protein, which maintains plasmids at low copy number; rop
   3678..3782    +  promoter       AmpR promoter: bla
   3783..4643    +  CDS            AmpR: β-lactamase; bla; confers resistance to ampicillin, carbenicillin, and related antibiotics
   4814..5402    +  rep_origin     ori: high-copy-number ColE1/pMB1/pBR322/pUC origin of replication
   5585..5677    +  CDS            lacI (fragment): lac repressor; lacI; The lac repressor binds to the lac operator to inhibit transcription in E. coli. This inhibition can be relieved by adding lactose or isopropyl-β-D-thiogalactopyranoside (IPTG).
>Addgene plasmid #164849 | pVG97 | addgene full sequence | sequence record 328012 | Addgene NGS Result
TAATGTGAGTTAGCTCACTCATTAGGCACCCCAGGCTTTACACTTTATGCTTCCGGCTCGTATGTTGTGT
GGAATTGTGAGCGGATAACAATTTCACACAGGAAACAGCTATGACCATGATTACGCCAAGCGCGCAATTA
ACCCTCACTAAAGGGAACAAAAGCTGGAGCTCCACCGCGGTGGCGGCCGCTGTTGGGTTAAGAATACTGG
GCAATTTCATGTTTCTTCAACACCACATATGCGTATATATACCAATCTAAGTCTGTGCTCCTTCCTTCGT
TCTTCCTTCTGCTCGGAGATTACCGAATCAAAAAAATTTCAAAGAAACCGGAATCAAAAAAAAGAACAAA
AAAAAAAAAGATGAATTGAAAAGCTTTATGGACCCTGAAACCACAGCCACATTAACCTTCTTTGATGGTC
AAAACTTATCCTTCACCATAAATATGCCTCGCAAAAAAGGTAATTAACATATATAGAATTACATTATTTA
TGAAATATCATCACTATCTCTTAGCATCTTTAATCCTTTTCTACATCAGATAACTTCGGTTTGTTATCAT
CGTCTGTATTGTCATCAATTGGCGCAGTAGCGCTGAAGTCAAGTTTGAAGGTGATACCTTAGTTAATAGA
ATCGAATTAAAAGGTATTGATTTTAAAGAAGATGGTAACATTTTAGGTCACAAATTGGAATACAACTATA
ACTCTCACAATGTTTACATCACTGCTGACAAACAAAAGAATGGTATCAAAGCTAACTTCAAAATTAGACA
CAACATTGAAGATGGTGGTGTTCAATTAGCTGACCATTATCAACAAAATACTCCAATTGGTGATGGTCCA
GTCTTGTTACCAGACAACCATTACTTATCCTATCAATCTGCCTTATCCAAAGATCCAAACGAAAAGAGAG
ACCACATGGTCTTGTTAGAATTTGTTACTGCTGCTGGTATTACCCATGGTATTGATGAATTGTACAAATA
GGTACCCGCCACTTCTAAATAAGCGAATTTCTTATGATTTATGATTTTTATTATTAAATAAGTTATAAAA
AAAATAAGTGTATACAAATTTTAAAGTGACTCTTAGGTTTTAAAACGAAAATTCTTATTCTTGAGTAACT
CTTTCCTGTAGGTCAGGTTGCTTTCTCAGGTATAGTATGAGGTCGCTCTTATTGACCACACCTCTACCGG
CAGATCCGCTAGGGATGGTACCCAATTCGCCCTATAGTGAGTCGTATTACGCGCGCTCACTGGCCGTCGT
TTTACAACGTCGTGACTGGGAAAACCCTGGCGTTACCCAACTTAATCGCCTTGCAGCACATCCCCCTTTC
GCCAGCTGGCGTAATAGCGAAGAGGCCCGCACCGATCGCCCTTCCCAACAGTTGCGCAGCCTGAATGGCG
AATGG
[124 nt withheld, positions 1406-1529]
C
[91 nt withheld, positions 1531-1621]
A
[49 nt withheld, positions 1623-1671]
CCTTTGACGTTGGAGTCCACGTTCTTT
[37 nt withheld, positions 1699-1735]
ACCCTATCTCGGTCTATTCTTTTGATTTATAAGGGATTTTGCCGATTTCGGCCTATTGGTTAAAAAATGA
GCTGATTTAACAAAAATTTAACGCGAATTTTAACAAAATATTAACGCTTACAATTTCCTGATGCGGTATT
TTCTCCTTACGCATCTGTGCGGTATTTCACACCGCATAGGGTTAATTAAGGCGCGCCAGATCTGTTTAGC
TTGCCTCGTCCCCGCCGGGTCACCCGGCCAGCGACATGGAGGCCCAGAATACCCTCCTTGACAGTCTTGA
CGTGCGCAGCTCAGGGGCATGATGTGACTGTCGCCCGTACATTTAGCCCATACATCCCCATGTATAATCA
TTTGCATCCATACATTTTGATGGCCGCACGGCGCGAAGCAAAAATTACGGCTCCTCGCTGCAGACCTGCG
AGCAGGGAAACGCTCCCCTCACAGACGCGTTGAATTGTCCCCACGCCGCGCCCCTGTAGAGAAATATAAA
AGGTTAGGATTTGCCACTGAGGTTCTTCTTTCATATACTTCCTTTTAAAATCTTGCTAGGATACAGTTCT
CACATCACATCCGAACATAAACAACCATGGGTAAGGAAAAGACTCACGTTTCGAGGCCGCGATTAAATTC
CAACATGGATGCTGATTTATATGGGTATAAATGGGCTCGCGATAATGTCGGGCAATCAGGTGCGACAATC
TATCGATTGTATGGGAAGCCCGATGCGCCAGAGTTGTTTCTGAAACATGGCAAAGGTAGCGTTGCCAATG
ATGTTACAGATGAGATGGTCAGACTAAACTGGCTGACGGAATTTATGCCTCTTCCGACCATCAAGCATTT
TATCCGTACTCCTGATGATGCATGGTTACTCACCACTGCGATCCCCGGCAAAACAGCATTCCAGGTATTA
GAAGAATATCCTGATTCAGGTGAAAATATTGTTGATGCGCTGGCAGTGTTCCTGCGCCGGTTGCATTCGA
TTCCTGTTTGTAATTGTCCTTTTAACAGCGATCGCGTATTTCGTCTCGCTCAGGCGCAATCACGAATGAA
TAACGGTTTGGTTGATGCGAGTGATTTTGATGACGAGCGTAATGGCTGGCCTGTTGAACAAGTCTGGAAA
GAAATGCATAAGCTTTTGCCATTCTCACCGGATTCAGTCGTCACTCATGGTGATTTCTCACTTGATAACC
TTATTTTTGACGAGGGGAAATTAATAGGTTGTATTGATGTTGGACGAGTCGGAATCGCAGACCGATACCA
GGATCTTGCCATCCTATGGAACTGCCTCGGTGAGTTTTCTCCTTCATTACAGAAACGGCTTTTTCAAAAA
TATGGTATTGATAATCCTGATATGAATAAATTGCAGTTTCATTTGATGCTCGATGAGTTTTTCTAATCAG
TACTGACAATAAAAAGATTCTTGTTTTCAAGAACTTGTCATTTGTATAGTTTTTTTATATTGTAGTTGTT
CTATTTTAATCAAATGTTAGCGTGATTTATATTTTTTTTCGCCTCGACATCATCTGCCCAGATGCGAAGT
TAAGTGCGCAGAAAGTAATATCATGCGTCAATCGTATGTGAATGCTGGTCGCTATACTGCTGTCGATTCG
ATACTAACGCCGCCATCCAGTGTCGAAAACGAGCTCGAATTCATCGATGATTATGGTGCACTCTCAGTAC
AATCTGCTCTGATGCCGCATAGTTAAGCCAGCCCCGACACCCGCCAACACCCGCTGACGCGCCCTGACGG
GCTTGTCTGCTCCCGGCATCCGCTTACAGACAAGCTGTGACCGTCTCCGGGAGCTGCATGTGTCAGAGGT
TTTCACCGTCATCACCGAAACGCGCGAGACGAAAGGGCCTCGTGATACGCCTATTTTTATAGGTTAATGT
CATGATAATAATGGTTTCTTAGACGTCAGGTGGCACTTTTCGGGGAAATGTGCGCGGAACCCCTATTTGT
TTATTTTTCTAAATACATTCAAATATGTATCCGCTCATGAGACAATAACCCTGATAAATGCTTCAATAAT
ATTGAAAAAGGAAGAGTATGAGTATTCAACATTTCCGTGTCGCCCTTATTCCCTTTTTTGCGGCATTTTG
CCTTCCTGTTTTTGCTCACCCAGAAACGCTGGTGAAAGTAAAAGATGCTGAAGATCAGTTGGGTGCACGA
GTGGGTTACATCGAACTGGATCTCAACAGCGGTAAGATCCTTGAGAGTTTTCGCCCCGAAGAACGTTTTC
CAATGATGAGCACTTTTAAAGTTCTGCTATGTGGCGCGGTATTATCCCGTATTGACGCCGGGCAAGAGCA
ACTCGGTCGCCGCATACACTATTCTCAGAATGACTTGGTTGAGTACTCACCAGTCACAGAAAAGCATCTT
ACGGATGGCATGACAGTAAGAGAATTATGCAGTGCTGCCATAACCATGAGTGATAACACTGCGGCCAACT
TACTTCTGACAACGATCGGAGGACCGAAGGAGCTAACCGCTTTTTTGCACAACATGGGGGATCATGTAAC
TCGCCTTGATCGTTGGGAACCGGAGCTGAATGAAGCCATACCAAACGACGAGCGTGACACCACGATGCCT
GTAGCAATGGCAACAACGTTGCGCAAACTATTAACTGGCGAACTACTTACTCTAGCTTCCCGGCAACAAT
TAATAGACTGGATGGAGGCGGATAAAGTTGCAGGACCACTTCTGCGCTCGGCCCTTCCGGCTGGCTGGTT
TATTGCTGATAAATCTGGAGCCGGTGAGCGTGGGTCTCGCGGTATCATTGCAGCACTGGGGCCAGATGGT
AAGCCCTCCCGTATCGTAGTTATCTACACGACGGGGAGTCAGGCAACTATGGATGAACGAAATAGACAGA
TCGCTGAGATAGGTGCCTCACTGATTAAGCATTGGTAACTGTCAGACCAAGTTTACTCATATATACTTTA
GATTGATTTAAAACTTCATTTTTAATTTAAAAGGATCTAGGTGAAGATCCTTTTTGATAATCTCATGACC
AAAATCCCTTAACGTGAGTTTTCGTTCCACTGAGCGTCAGACCCCGTAGAAAAGATCAAAGGATCTTCTT
GAGATCCTTTTTTTCTGCGCGTAATCTGCTGCTTGCAAACAAAAAAACCACCGCTACCAGCGGTGGTTTG
TTTGCCGGATCAAGAGCTACCAACTCTTTTTCCGAAGGTAACTGGCTTCAGCAGAGCGCAGATACCAAAT
ACTGTTCTTCTAGTGTAGCCGTAGTTAGGCCACCACTTCAAGAACTCTGTAGCACCGCCTACATACCTCG
CTCTGCTAATCCTGTTACCAGTGGCTGCTGCCAGTGGCGATAAGTCGTGTCTTACCGGGTTGGACTCAAG
ACGATAGTTACCGGATAAGGCGCAGCGGTCGGGCTGAACGGGGGGTTCGTGCACACAGCCCAGCTTGGAG
CGAACGACCTACACCGAACTGAGATACCTACAGCGTGAGCTATGAGAAAGCGCCACGCTTCCCGAAGGGA
GAAAGGCGGACAGGTATCCGGTAAGCGGCAGGGTCGGAACAGGAGAGCGCACGAGGGAGCTTCCAGGGGG
AAACGCCTGGTATCTTTATAGTCCTGTCGGGTTTCGCCACCTCTGACTTGAGCGTCGATTTTTGTGATGC
TCGTCAGGGGGGCGGAGCCTATGGAAAAACGCCAGCAACGCGGCCTTTTTACGGTTCCTGGCCTTTTGCT
GGCCTTTTGCTCACATGTTCTTTCCTGCGTTATCCCCTGATTCTGTGGATAACCGTATTACCGCCTTTGA
GTGAGCTGATACCGCTCGCCGCAGCCGAACGACCGAGCGCAGCGAGTCAGTGAGCGAGGAAGCGGAAGAG
CGCCCAATACGCAAACCGCCTCTCCCCGCGCGTTGGCCGATTCATTAATGCAGCTGGCACGACAGGTTTC
CCGACTGGAAAGCGGGCAGTGAGCGCAACGCAAT
